Addgene plasmid #36151: unc5bCD4d3+4-His
Purpose: EXPRESs plasmid for Zebrafish Receptors encoding zebrafish unc5b (netrin-1a) with rat CD4d3+4-His tag
Depositing lab: Gavin Wright. Depositing organization: Wellcome Sanger Institute. Publication: A cell surface interaction network of neural leucine-rich repeat receptors. Sollner C, Wright GJ. Genome Biol. 2009;10(9):R99. Epub 2009 Sep 18. 10.1186/gb-2009-10-9-r99 PubMed 19765300.
Backbone
  Vector backbone: pTT3
  Backbone manufacturer: Yves Durocher, NRC
  Backbone size w/o insert (bp): 6000
  Total vector size (bp): 7700
  Vector type: Mammalian Expression
Growth in bacteria
  Bacterial resistance: Ampicillin, 100 μg/mL
  Growth temperature: 37°C
  Growth strain: DH5alpha
  Copy number: Unknown
Gene/Insert
  Gene/Insert name: unc5b (alt name: unc5b)
  Species: D. rerio (zebrafish)
  Insert size (bp): 1150
  Mutation: L2V
  Entrez Gene: unc5b (a.k.a. unc5h2)
  Promoter: CMV
  Tag / fusion protein: ratCD4d3+4 (C terminal on backbone); His tag (C terminal on backbone)
  Cloning method: Restriction Enzyme; 5′ cloning site NotI (not destroyed); 3′ cloning site AscI (not destroyed)
  Sequencing primers: 5′ CMV Forward
Resource information
  A portion of this plasmid was derived from a plasmid made by: pTT3 was obtained from Yves Durocher, National Research Council of Canada-Biotechnology Research Institute
Terms and licenses: Academic/Nonprofit Terms; Industry Terms: Not Available to Industry
Depositor comments: This plasmid contains an intentional L2V mutation in the unc5b sequence to create a consensus Kozak sequence.
How to cite: unc5bCD4d3+4-His was a gift from Gavin Wright (Addgene plasmid # 36151 ; http://n2t.net/addgene:36151 ; RRID:Addgene_36151)
