[The description below was written by a language model from this plasmid's Addgene catalogue record.]
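Description:
unc5bCD4d3+4-His is a mammalian expression plasmid built on the pTT3 backbone, a vector commonly used for transient protein production in cultured mammalian cells. It is propagated in E. coli under ampicillin selection. The record gives a backbone of about 6 kb and a total size of about 7.7 kb, but no feature table is provided, so the bacterial origin and any other backbone elements are not itemised and copy number is listed as unknown.

The insert is a roughly 1.15 kb fragment of zebrafish (Danio rerio) unc5b, also known as unc5h2, cloned between NotI and AscI sites that both remain intact and transcribed from a CMV promoter. The purpose field mentions netrin-1a alongside unc5b without explaining the relationship. The backbone supplies two C-terminal fusion partners in frame: domains 3 and 4 of rat CD4, followed by a His tag. The CD4 domains act as a common protein tag shared across constructs of this design, while the His tag permits metal-affinity purification. The insert size suggests that only part of the receptor is encoded, but the record does not state which region. A deliberate L2V substitution at the second codon was introduced to create a consensus Kozak sequence for efficient translation initiation.

The plasmid belongs to the EXPRESs collection of zebrafish receptor constructs and is associated with a study mapping a cell surface interaction network of neural leucine-rich repeat receptors. This points to its use in producing tagged recombinant receptor protein for extracellular protein interaction screening.
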