>Addgene plasmid #36151 | unc5bCD4d3+4-His | depositor partial sequence | sequence record 44832 | insert
GCGGCCGCCACCATGGTCTCAACGTGTATACACCGCGACCAGTCTCCCGCCTCCCTGCTCGGTTTACTTC
TACTCAGCTCAACCTTAGTGATACATGCAGATGGCAGCGATTACAGTGAAGTTCTCCCGGACTCGTTTCC
ATCAGCTCCTGCCGAACCGCTGCCAGAATTCCAGAGTGAGCCCGAGGATGCATTCATAGTAAAAAACAGA
CCCGTCAAACTGTCCTGCAAGGCCGCCCCTGCCACACAGATATACTTTAAATGCAATGGAGAATGGGTGA
ACCAGAATGACCATGTGACCAAGGAAAGTCTGGACCATATCACAGGTCTGGTAGTGAGAGAAGTAGATAT
CTCTGTCTCCCGGACGCAGGTAGAGGAGTTGTTTGGGCTGGAAGATTATTGGTGCCAGTGTGTTGCCTGG
AGCTCGGCAGGCACCACAAAGAGCCGTCGGGCTTACGTCCGCATCGCCTACTTGAGAAAGAACTTTGAGC
AGGAGCCGCTTGGCAGGGAGGTGCGTCTGGAGCAGGAAGTATTACTGCAGTGTCGTCCACCAGAGGGCAG
CCCGCCTGCTGAGGTGGACTGGCTAAAGAACGAAGAGCTCATTGACCCGGCGCTGGATTCTAACTTTCTA
ATTACCATCGAGCACGACCTGATCATCAAACAGGCTCGACTCTCTGACACTGCCAACTACACCTGTGTGG
CACGTAATGTGGTCGCTAAGAGACGCAGCAGCACTGCCACTCTCATCGTCTACGTAAGTGGAGGCTGGTC
ATCCTGGACAGAGTGGTCAGAATGTAATGCTCAGTGTGGGCGGGGCTGGCAGAGACGGACACGCAGCTGC
ACCAATCCAGCACCACTCAATGGAGGAGCCTTCTGTGATGGACCGCCCTTCCAGAGAGTCACCTGTACCA
CCCTCTGTCCAGTGGATGGAGGCTGGACCGAGTGGGCCAAGTGGTCTGCGTGTGGGACGGAGTGCACACA
TTGGCGCAGTCGGGAATGTCAGGCTCCACCGCCACGTAATGGAGGACGACACTGCAGCGGCAGCATGATG
GAGAGCAAGAACTGCACTGAGGGATTATGTGCACGCAATAAAAAGGTTTCTGTTGAACATACAAGTCATC
CTCTGGGCTCTGGGACTGGTGGCGCGCC
