>Addgene plasmid #36151 | unc5bCD4d3+4-His | addgene partial sequence | sequence record 46334 | EBVori-F 5'-CCACTCAGTGTTGGCAAATG-3'
ACCCCTTTGTGTTTGGTCCCCCCCCGTGTCACATGTGGAACAGGGCCCAGTTGGCAAGTTGTACCAACCA
ACTGAAGGGATTACATGCACTGCCCCGCGAAGAAGGGGCAGAGATGTCGTAGTCAGGTTTAGTTCGTCCG
GGGCGGGGATCGATCCTCTAGCTAGAGATCTCCGAGGGATCTCGACCAAATGATTTGCCCTCCCATATGT
CCTTCCGAGTGAGAGACACAAAAAATTCCAACACACTATTGCAATGAAAATAAATTTCCTTTATTAGCCA
GAGGTCGAGGTCGGGGGATCCTTAATTAATCACGTGTCTAGACTTAGTGGTGATGGTGATGATGTGGTCC
GGAATTCAACCCTTTGGATAAAACCTGGATCTTGGAGTCCATCTTGACCTCTTCACCTTCACTCAGTAGA
CATTGCCACACCCCTGCTTCAGGGGCCTGCACTTGAATCACTTTCTCCTGCCTGGAGACCCTGGCCTCCT
GATTCTCCTGCTTCAAGATCAGTCTCATCTTGGGTGAGGTGGGTCCCATCACCTCACAGGTCAAAGTGTT
GCTGTCGGGCTGAGTCACTTTCATCACCACCAGGTTCACTTCCTGATACAGTATCCCTCTGTCCAGAGTC
AGGGTCAGGTTGCCAGAACCAGCAAACTGAAGGGAGACCTGGGGTATCTGAAGGGTGAGTGGGAGCGTTT
CGGACAGCTGGAACTTGGGGTTGCTAGTAGACTTCTGCACAGACACCTTTTGGTTCTTTAGGGAGAAGGT
GATCCAGGACTGGGAAGAAGGAGCCTTCTCTGCCTTCCATCTCAACTCTCCCTGCAGGCTTTCCTCTCCA
AGGTTGAGTG
