>Addgene plasmid #36151 | unc5bCD4d3+4-His | addgene partial sequence | sequence record 46347 | CMV-F 5'-CGCAAATGGGCGGTAGGCGTG-3'
TTTAGTGAACCGTCAGATCCTCACTCTCTTCCGCATCGCTGTCTGCGAGGGCCAGCTGTTGGGCTCGCGG
TTGAGGACAAACTCTTCGCGGTCTTTCCAGTACTCTTGGATCGGAAACCCGTCGGCCTCCGAACGGTACT
CCGCCACCGAGGGACCTGAGCGAGTCCGCATCGACCGGATCGGAAAACCTCTCGAGAAAGGCGTCTAACC
AGTCACAGTCGCAAGGTAGGCTGAGCACCGTGGCGGGCGGCAGCGGGTGGCGGTCGGGGTTGTTTCTGGC
GGAGGTGCTGCTGATGATGTAATTAAAGTAGGCGGTCTTGAGACGGCGGATGGTCGAGGTGAGGTGTGGC
AGGCTTGAGATCCAGCTGTTGGGGTGAGTACTCCCTCTCAAAAGCGGGCATTACTTCTGCGCTAAGATTG
TCAGTTTCCAAAAACGAGGAGGATTTGATATTCACCTGGCCCGATCTGGCCATACACTTGAGTGACAATG
ACATCCACTTTGCCTTTCTCTCCACAGGTGTCCACTCCCAGGTCCAAGTTTAAACTGCGGCCGCCACCAT
GGTCTCAACGTGTATACACCGCGACCAGTCTCCCGCCTCCCTGCTCGGTTTACTTCTACTCAGCTCAACC
TTAGTGATACATGCAGATGGCAGCGATTACAGTGAAGTTCTCCCGGACTCGTTTCCATCAGCTCCTGCCG
AACCGCTGCCAGAATTCCAGAGTGAGCCCGAGGATGCATTCATAGTAAAAAACAGACCCGTCAAACTGTC
CTGCAAGGCCGCCCCTGCCACACAGATATACTTTAAATGCAATGGAGAATGGGTGAACCA
